>Addgene plasmid #248301 | pAAV-GfaABC1D-FLAG-STIM1(238-685) | addgene full sequence | sequence record 497321 | Addgene NGS Result
ATCATGCTATTGCTTCCCGTATGGCTTTCATTTTCTCCTCCTTGTATAAATCCTGGTTAGTTCTTGCCAC
GGCGGAACTCATCGCCGCCTGCCTTGCCCGCTGCTGGACAGGGGCTCGGCTGTTGGGCACTGACAATTCC
GTGGTGTTTATTTGTGAAATTTGTGATGCTATTGCTTTATTTGTAACCATCTAGCTTTATTTGTGAAATT
TGTGATGCTATTGCTTTATTTGTAACCATTATAAGCTGCAATAAACAAGTTAACAACAACAATTGCATTC
ATTTTATGTTTCAGGTTCAGGGGGAGATGTGGGAGGTTTTTTAAAGCGGCCGCAGGACGGACCGAGCGGC
CGCAGGAACCCCTAGTGATGGAGTTGGCCACTCCCTCTCTGCGCGCTCGCTCGCTCACTGAGGCCGGGCG
ACCAAAGGTCGCCCGACGCCCGGGCTTTGCCCGGGCGGCCTCAGTGAGCGAGCGAGCGCGCAGCTGCCTG
CAGGGGCGCCTGATGCGGTATTTTCTCCTTACGCATCTGTGCGGTATTTCACACCGCATA
[95 nt withheld, positions 551-645]
T
[46 nt withheld, positions 647-692]
C
[141 nt withheld, positions 694-834]
CCTTTGACGTTGGAGTCCACGTTCTTTAATAGTGGACTCTTGTTCCAAACTGGAACAACACTCAACTCTA
TCTCGGGCTATTCTTTTGATTTATAAGGGATTTTGCCGATTTCGGTCTATTGGTTAAAAAATGAGCTGAT
TTAACAAAAATTTAACGCGAATTTTAACAAAATATTAACGTTTACAATTTTATGGTGCACTCTCAGTACA
ATCTGCTCTGATGCCGCATAGTTAAGCCAGCCCCGACACCCGCCAACACCCGCTGACGCGCCCTGACGGG
CTTGTCTGCTCCCGGCATCCGCTTACAGACAAGCTGTGACCGTCTCCGGGAGCTGCATGTGTCAGAGGTT
TTCACCGTCATCACCGAAACGCGCGAGACGAAAGGGCCTCGTGATACGCCTATTTTTATAGGTTAATGTC
ATGATAATAATGGTTTCTTAGACGTCAGGTGGCACTTTTCGGGGAAATGTGCGCGGAACCCCTATTTGTT
TATTTTTCTAAATACATTCAAATATGTATCCGCTCATGAGACAATAACCCTGATAAATGCTTCAATAATA
TTGAAAAAGGAAGAGTATGAGTATTCAACATTTCCGTGTCGCCCTTATTCCCTTTTTTGCGGCATTTTGC
CTTCCTGTTTTTGCTCACCCAGAAACGCTGGTGAAAGTAAAAGATGCTGAAGATCAGTTGGGTGCACGAG
TGGGTTACATCGAACTGGATCTCAACAGCGGTAAGATCCTTGAGAGTTTTCGCCCCGAAGAACGTTTTCC
AATGATGAGCACTTTTAAAGTTCTGCTATGTGGCGCGGTATTATCCCGTATTGACGCCGGGCAAGAGCAA
CTCGGTCGCCGCATACACTATTCTCAGAATGACTTGGTTGAGTACTCACCAGTCACAGAAAAGCATCTTA
CGGATGGCATGACAGTAAGAGAATTATGCAGTGCTGCCATAACCATGAGTGATAACACTGCGGCCAACTT
ACTTCTGACAACGATCGGAGGACCGAAGGAGCTAACCGCTTTTTTGCACAACATGGGGGATCATGTAACT
CGCCTTGATCGTTGGGAACCGGAGCTGAATGAAGCCATACCAAACGACGAGCGTGACACCACGATGCCTG
TAGCAATGGCAACAACGTTGCGCAAACTATTAACTGGCGAACTACTTACTCTAGCTTCCCGGCAACAATT
AATAGACTGGATGGAGGCGGATAAAGTTGCAGGACCACTTCTGCGCTCGGCCCTTCCGGCTGGCTGGTTT
ATTGCTGATAAATCTGGAGCCGGTGAGCGTGGGTCTCGCGGTATCATTGCAGCACTGGGGCCAGATGGTA
AGCCCTCCCGTATCGTAGTTATCTACACGACGGGGAGTCAGGCAACTATGGATGAACGAAATAGACAGAT
CGCTGAGATAGGTGCCTCACTGATTAAGCATTGGTAACTGTCAGACCAAGTTTACTCATATATACTTTAG
ATTGATTTAAAACTTCATTTTTAATTTAAAAGGATCTAGGTGAAGATCCTTTTTGATAATCTCATGACCA
AAATCCCTTAACGTGAGTTTTCGTTCCACTGAGCGTCAGACCCCGTAGAAAAGATCAAAGGATCTTCTTG
AGATCCTTTTTTTCTGCGCGTAATCTGCTGCTTGCAAACAAAAAAACCACCGCTACCAGCGGTGGTTTGT
TTGCCGGATCAAGAGCTACCAACTCTTTTTCCGAAGGTAACTGGCTTCAGCAGAGCGCAGATACCAAATA
CTGTTCTTCTAGTGTAGCCGTAGTTAGGCCACCACTTCAAGAACTCTGTAGCACCGCCTACATACCTCGC
TCTGCTAATCCTGTTACCAGTGGCTGCTGCCAGTGGCGATAAGTCGTGTCTTACCGGGTTGGACTCAAGA
CGATAGTTACCGGATAAGGCGCAGCGGTCGGGCTGAACGGGGGGTTCGTGCACACAGCCCAGCTTGGAGC
GAACGACCTACACCGAACTGAGATACCTACAGCGTGAGCTATGAGAAAGCGCCACGCTTCCCGAAGGGAG
AAAGGCGGACAGGTATCCGGTAAGCGGCAGGGTCGGAACAGGAGAGCGCACGAGGGAGCTTCCAGGGGGA
AACGCCTGGTATCTTTATAGTCCTGTCGGGTTTCGCCACCTCTGACTTGAGCGTCGATTTTTGTGATGCT
CGTCAGGGGGGCGGAGCCTATGGAAAAACGCCAGCAACGCGGCCTTTTTACGGTTCCTGGCCTTTTGCTG
GCCTTTTGCTCACATGTCCTGCAGGCAGCTGCGCGCTCGCTCGCTCACTGAGGCCGCCCGGGCGTCGGGC
GACCTTTGGTCGCCCGGCCTCAGTGAGCGAGCGAGCGCGCAGAGAGGGAGTGGCCAACTCCATCACTAGG
GGTTCCTGCGGCCGCACGCGTAACATATCCTGGTGTGGAGTAGGGGACGCTGCTCTGACAGAGGCTCGGG
GGCCTGAGCTGGCTCTGTGAGCTGGGGAGGAGGCAGACAGCCAGGCCTTGTCTGCAAGCAGACCTGGCAG
CATTGGGCTGGCCGCCCCCCAGGGCCTCCTCTTCATGCCCAGTGAATGACTCACCTTGGCACAGACACAA
TGTTCGGGGTGGGCACAGTGCCTGCTTCCCGCCGCACCCCAGCCCCCCTCAAATGCCTTCCGAGAAGCCC
ATTGAGCAGGGGGCTTGCATTGCACCCCAGCCTGACAGCCTGGCATCTTGGGATAAAAGCAGCACAGCCC
CCTAGGGGCTGCCCTTGCTGTGTGGCGCCACCGGCGGTGGAGAACAAGGCTCTATTCAGCCTGTGCCCAG
GAAAGGGGATCAGGGGATGCCCAGGCATGGACAGTGGGTGGCAGGGGGGGAGAGGAGGGCTGTCTGCTTC
CCAGAAGTCCAAGGACACAAATGGGTGAGGGGAGAGCTCTCCCCATAGCTGGGCTGCGGCCCAACCCCAC
CCCCTCAGGCTATGCCAGGGGGTGTTGCCAGGGGCACCCGGGCATCGCCAGTCTAGCCCACTCCTTCACA
AAGCCCTCGCATCCCAGGAGCGAGCAGAGCCAGAGCAGGTTGGAGAGGAGACGCATCACCTCCGCTGCTC
GCTCTAGAGCCGATCCCCGGGTACCGGGCTAGCGCCACCATGGGAGACTACAAGGATGACGACGATAAGC
CACCGGTCATGAAGATGGACAAAAAGACCATCGTCTGGTTTCGGAGAGATTTGAGAATAGAAGATAATCC
CGCGCTCGCCGCCGCGGCCCACGAGGGTTCCGTCTTCCCCGTTTTCATTTGGTGTCCTGAAGAAGAAGGC
CAGTTTTATCCCGGAAGGGCCTCTAGGTGGTGGATGAAGCAAAGTCTGGCCCATCTTAGCCAGTCACTGA
AAGCACTGGGCAGTGATCTTACCCTGATCAAGACACACAATACCATCTCTGCCATCCTCGACTGCATCAG
GGTGACCGGCGCAACGAAAGTCGTGTTTAACCACCTGTACGATCCAGTTAGTCTGGTGCGCGACCACACT
GTGAAGGAGAAGCTGGTGGAACGGGGGATCAGTGTGCAGAGCTACAACGGGGACCTTCTGTACGAGCCAT
GGGAGATCTATTGCGAGAAAGGGAAACCGTTCACCTCCTTCAACAGTTACTGGAAGAAATGTTTGGATAT
GTCAATAGAGTCCGTTATGTTGCCCCCTCCCTGGAGACTGATGCCGATTACTGCTGCTGCAGAGGCCATC
TGGGCCTGCTCCATCGAGGAACTCGGTCTGGAAAATGAAGCAGAAAAGCCAAGCAATGCACTTCTCACTA
GAGCCTGGAGCCCCGGCTGGTCTAATGCCGACAAGCTGCTTAACGAGTTCATCGAAAAACAACTGATTGA
CTACGCGAAGAACTCCAAGAAAGTGGTAGGTAACTCAACTAGCTTGCTCTCTCCATATCTCCATTTTGGC
GAGATTTCTGTCCGCCATGTATTTCAGTGCGCTCGGATGAAACAGATTATCTGGGCTCGCGATAAAAACA
GCGAAGGCGCCGAAAGCGCCGATCTGTTCCTGCGAGGGATCGGACTTCGGGAATACTCCCGGTATATATG
TTTCAACTTTCCATTCACACACGAGCAGAGTCTGTTGTCCCACCTCAGGTTCTTCCCCTGGGACGCCGAT
GTCGACAAATTCAAGGCATGGAGACAGGGAAGGACAGGGTACCCACTCGTGGATGCTGGCATGAGAGAGC
TCTGGGCTACAGGCTGGATGCACAACCGCATCCGGGTAATCGTGTCCTCATTTGCTGTCAAGTTTCTGCT
CCTGCCTTGGAAATGGGGAATGAAGTACTTTTGGGATACCCTTCTCGACGCCGACTTGGAGTGTGACATT
CTGGGATGGCAATATATTAGCGGGTCAATTCCTGACGGCCATGAGTTGGACAGGTTGGACAATCCGGCCT
TGCAGGGAGCTAAGTATGATCCCGAAGGAGAGTATATTCGACAGTGGCTCCCCGAGCTGGCCCGACTTCC
TACGGAGTGGATTCACCATCCTTGGGACGCACCACTGACAGTGCTCAAGGCAAGCGGGGTGGAGCTGGGC
ACCAATTACGCTAAGCCTATAGTTGATATAGATACAGCACGCGAGCTGCTGGCTAAAGCGATCTCTCGCA
CTCGGGAGGCGCAGATTATGATCGGTGCTGCCGCCAGGGACCCCCCCGACCTCGACAACGAATTCAGTGG
GGGAGGCGGAGGGGGTGGTTCAGGTGGTGGTGGTGGTTCGGGTGGTGGCGGAGGGGGAGGCTCCGGACTC
AGATCTAAGGAGCACATGAAGAAGATGATGAAGGACTTGGAGGGGTTACACCGAGCTGAGCAGAGTCTGC
ATGACCTTCAGGAAAGGCTGCACAAGGCCCAGGAGGAGCACCGCACAGTGGAGGTGGAGAAGGTCCATCT
GGAAAAGAAGCTGCGCGATGAGATCAACCTTGCTAAGCAGGAAGCCCAGCGGCTGAAGGAGCTGCGGGAG
GGTACTGAGAATGAGCGGAGCCGCCAAAAATATGCTGAGGAGGAGTTGGAGCAGGTTCGGGAGGCCTTGA
GGAAAGCAGAGAAGGAGCTAGAATCTCACAGCTCATGGTATGCTCCAGAGGCCCTTCAGAAGTGGCTGCA
GCTGACACATGAGGTGGAGGTGCAATATTACAACATCAAGAAGCAAAATGCTGAGAAGCAGCTGCTGGTG
GCCAAGGAGGGGGCTGAGAAGATAAAAAAGAAGAGAAACACACTCTTTGGCACCTTCCACGTGGCCCACA
GCTCTTCCCTGGATGATGTAGATCATAAAATTCTAACAGCTAAGCAAGCACTGAGCGAGGTGACAGCAGC
ATTGCGGGAGCGCCTGCACCGCTGGCAACAGATCGAGATCCTCTGTGGCTTCCAGATTGTCAACAACCCT
GGCATCCACTCACTGGTGGCTGCCCTCAACATAGACCCCAGCTGGATGGGCAGTACACGCCCCAACCCTG
CTCACTTCATCATGACTGACGACGTGGATGACATGGATGAGGAGATTGTGTCTCCCTTGTCCATGCAGTC
CCCTAGCCTGCAGAGCAGTGTTCGGCAGCGCCTGACGGAGCCACAGCATGGCCTGGGATCTCAGAGAGAT
TTGACCCATTCCGATTCGGAGTCCTCCCTCCACATGAGTGACCGCCAGCGTGTGGCCCCCAAACCTCCTC
AGATGAGCCGTGCTGCAGACGAGGCTCTCAATGCCATGACTTCCAATGGCAGCCACCGGCTGATCGAGGG
GGTCCACCCAGGGTCTCTGGTGGAGAAACTGCCTGACAGCCCTGCCCTGGCCAAGAAGGCATTACTGGCG
CTGAACCATGGGCTGGACAAGGCCCACAGCCTGATGGAGCTGAGCCCCTCAGCCCCACCTGGTGGCTCTC
CACATTTGGATTCTTCCCGTTCTCACAGCCCCAGCTCCCCAGACCCAGACACACCATCTCCAGTTGGGGA
CAGCCGAGCCCTGCAAGCCAGCCGAAACACACGCATTCCCCACCTGGCTGGCAAGAAGGCTGTGGCTGAG
GAGGATAATGGCTCTATTGGCGAGGAAACAGACTCCAGCCCAGGCCGGAAGAAGTTTCCCCTCAAAATCT
TTAAGAAGCCTCTTAAGAAGTAGGAATTGGGATCCCTCGAGATAATCAACCTCTGGATTACAAAATTTGT
GAAAGATTGACTGGTATTCTTAACTATGTTGCTCCTTTTACGCTATGTGGATACGCTGCTTTAATGCCTT
TGT
Features (pLannotate 1.2.2; 17 found; start..end, strand, type, name):
     64..148     +  misc_feature   WPRE (fragment): woodchuck hepatitis virus posttranscriptional regulatory element
    147..190     -  polyA_signal   SV40 poly(A) signal (fragment): SV40 polyadenylation signal
    194..261     -  polyA_signal   SV40 poly(A) signal (fragment): SV40 polyadenylation signal
    354..494     +  repeat_region  AAV2 ITR: inverted terminal repeat of adeno-associated virus serotype 2 inverted
    499..550     -  misc_feature   bom (fragment): basis of mobility region from pBR322
    569..1024    +  rep_origin     f1 ori (sequence partly withheld): f1 bacteriophage origin of replication; arrow indicates direction of (+) strand synthesis
   1025..1074    -  misc_feature   bom (fragment): basis of mobility region from pBR322
   1176..1211    -  CDS            rop (fragment): Rop protein, which maintains plasmids at low copy number; rop
   1306..1410    +  promoter       AmpR promoter: bla
   1411..2271    +  CDS            AmpR: β-lactamase; bla; confers resistance to ampicillin, carbenicillin, and related antibiotics
   2442..3030    +  rep_origin     ori: high-copy-number ColE1/pMB1/pBR322/pUC origin of replication
   3103..3130    +  repeat_region  AAV2 ITR (fragment): inverted terminal repeat of adeno-associated virus serotype 2 inverted
   3159..3186    +  repeat_region  AAV2 ITR (fragment): inverted terminal repeat of adeno-associated virus serotype 2 inverted
   3956..3983    +  CDS            3xFLAG (fragment): three tandem FLAG® epitope tags
   3993..5504    +  CDS            CRY2 (fragment): CRY2_ARATH - Also known as PHH1 From Arabidopsis thaliana (Mouse-ear cress).
   5598..6944    +  CDS            STIM1 (fragment): STIM1_HUMAN - Also known as GOK From Homo sapiens (Human).
   6968..58      +  misc_feature   WPRE (fragment) (across the origin): woodchuck hepatitis virus posttranscriptional regulatory element
