[The description below was written by a language model from this plasmid's Addgene catalogue record and pLannotate feature annotations shown in this document.]
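Description:
pAAV-GfaABC1D-FLAG-STIM1(238-685) is an AAV transfer plasmid of about 7.1 kb for mammalian expression, built on a pAAV backbone. It is maintained in bacteria through a ColE1/pUC-type origin and selected with ampicillin via the β-lactamase gene. An f1 phage origin is also present. The catalogue lists it as low copy and grown in a recombination-deficient strain, which is typical for plasmids whose AAV2 inverted terminal repeats are prone to rearrangement. One intact ITR is annotated, while the other is detected only as short fragments. The ITRs flank the expression cassette and allow it to be packaged into recombinant AAV particles.

The payload is a single fusion protein driven by the GfaABC1D promoter, a compact GFAP-derived promoter generally used to restrict expression to astrocytes. This promoter is named in the record but is not annotated in the feature table, and presumably lies in the unannotated stretch upstream of the coding sequence. The open reading frame begins with an N-terminal FLAG epitope, followed by the Arabidopsis cryptochrome CRY2 photoreceptor, noted by the depositor as carrying the E281A substitution. Next comes the cytosolic portion of human STIM1 (residues 238–685), which lacks the first 237 residues. Downstream lie fragments of WPRE and SV40 polyadenylation sequence, consistent with the compact W3SL element suggested by the sequencing primer name, which saves packaging capacity.

Blue light induces CRY2 clustering, which oligomerises the STIM1 fragment. According to the associated publication's theme, this activates endogenous calcium channels. The construct therefore serves as an AAV-compatible optogenetic tool for light-controlled calcium signalling in vivo, with the FLAG tag allowing detection of the fusion protein.
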