Addgene plasmid #248301: pAAV-GfaABC1D-FLAG-STIM1(238-685)
Purpose: An AAV construct designed to express a CRY2-fused FLAG-tagged STIM1 fragment (a.a.238-685) under the control of the GfaABC1D promoter.
Depositing lab: Sangkyu Lee. Depositing organization: Institute for Basic Science. Publication: AAV-compatible optogenetic tools for activating endogenous calcium channels in vivo. Kook YH, Lee H, Lee J, Jeong Y, Rho J, Heo WD, Lee S. Mol Brain. 2023 Oct 17;16(1):73. doi: 10.1186/s13041-023-01061-7. PubMed 37848907.
Backbone
  Vector backbone: pAAV
  Backbone size w/o insert (bp): 2879
  Total vector size (bp): 7084
  Vector type: Mammalian Expression, AAV
Growth in bacteria
  Bacterial resistance: Ampicillin, 100 μg/mL
  Growth temperature: 30°C
  Growth strain: NEB Stable
  Copy number: Low Copy
Gene/Insert
  Gene/Insert name: CRY2-fused FLAG-tagged STIM1 fragment (a.a.238-685) (alt name: STIM1)
  Species: H. sapiens (human)
  Insert size (bp): 2997
  Mutation: deleted amino acids 1-237
  Entrez Gene: STIM1 (a.k.a. D11S4896E, GOK, IMD10, STRMK, TAM, TAM1)
  Promoter: GfaABC1D
  Tag / fusion protein: FLAG (N terminal on insert)
  Cloning method: Restriction Enzyme; 5′ cloning site Nhe1 (not destroyed); 3′ cloning site BamH1 (not destroyed)
  Sequencing primers: 5′ GfaABC1D-F; 3′ W3SL-R
Terms and licenses: Academic/Nonprofit Terms; Industry Terms: Not Available to Industry
Depositor comments: CRY2(E281A) MKMDKKTIVWFRRDLRIEDNPALAAAAHEGSVFPVFIWCPEEEGQFYPGRASRWWMKQSLAHLSQSLKALGSDLTLIKTHNTISAILDCIRVTGATKVVFNHLYDPVSLVRDHTVKEKLVERGISVQSYNGDLLYEPWEIYCEKGKPFTSFNSYWKKCLDMSIESVMLPPPWRLMPITAAAEAIWACSIEELGLENEAEKPSNALLTRAWSPGWSNADKLLNEFIEKQLIDYAKNSKKVVGNSTSLLSPYLHFGEISVRHVFQCARMKQIIWARDKNSEGAESADLFLRGIGLREYSRYICFNFPFTHEQSLLSHLRFFPWDADVDKFKAWRQGRTGYPLVDAGMRELWATGWMHNRIRVIVSSFAVKFLLLPWKWGMKYFWDTLLDADLECDILGWQYISGSIPDGHELDRLDNPALQGAKYDPEGEYIRQWLPELARLPTEWIHHPWDAPLTVLKASGVELGTNYAKPIVDIDTARELLAKAISRTREAQIMIGAA STIM1(238-685) KEHMKKMMKDLEGLHRAEQSLHDLQERLHKAQEEHRTVEVEKVHLEKKLRDEINLAKQEAQRLKELREGTENERSRQKYAEEELEQVREALRKAEKELESHSSWYAPEALQKWLQLTHEVEVQYYNIKKQNAEKQLLVAKEGAEKIKKKRNTLFGTFHVAHSSSLDDVDHKILTAKQALSEVTAALRERLHRWQQIEILCGFQIVNNPGIHSLVAALNIDPSWMGSTRPNPAHFIMTDDVDDMDEEIVSPLSMQSPSLQSSVRQRLTEPQHGLGSQRDLTHSDSESSLHMSDRQRVAPKPPQMSRAADEALNAMTSNGSHRLIEGVHPGSLVEKLPDSPALAKKALLALNHGLDKAHSLMELSPSAPPGGSPHLDSSRSHSPSSPDPDTPSPVGDSRALQASRNTRIPHLAGKKAVAEEDNGSIGEETDSSPGRKKFPLKIFKKPLKK
How to cite: pAAV-GfaABC1D-FLAG-STIM1(238-685) was a gift from Sangkyu Lee (Addgene plasmid # 248301 ; http://n2t.net/addgene:248301 ; RRID:Addgene_248301)
